>Addgene plasmid #163702 | pUASTLOTattB_eGFP::Dpp | addgene full sequence | sequence record 323452 | Addgene NGS Result
CTAAATTGTAAGCGTTAATATTTTGTTAAAATTCGCGTTAAATTTTTGTTAAATCAGCTCATTTTTTAAC
CAATAGGCCGAAATCGGCAAAATCCCTTATAAATCAAAAGAATAGACCGAGATAGGGT
[37 nt withheld, positions 129-165]
AAAGAACGTGGACTCCAACGTCAAAGG
[49 nt withheld, positions 193-241]
T
[91 nt withheld, positions 243-333]
G
[124 nt withheld, positions 335-458]
CCCATTCGCCATTCAGGCTGCGCAACTGTTGGGAAGGGCGATCGGTGCGGGCCTCTTCGCTATTACGCCA
GCTGGCGAAAGGGGGATGTGCTGCAAGGCGATTAAGTTGGGTAACGCCAGGGTTTTCCCAGTCACGACGT
TGTAAAACGACGGCCAGTGAATTGTAATACGACTCACTATAGGGCGAATTGGGTACGTACCGGGCCCCTA
GTATGTATGTAAGTTAATAAAACCCATTTTTGCGGAAAGTAGATAAAAAAAACATTTTTTTTTTTTACTG
CACTGGATATCATTGAACTTATCTGATCAGTTTTAAATTTACTTCGATCCAAGGGTATTTGATGTACCAG
GTTCTTTCGATTACCTCTCACTCAAAATGACATTCCACTCAAAGTCAGCGCTGTTTGCCTCCTTCTCTGT
CCACAGAAATATCGCCGTCTCTTTCGCCGCTGCGTCCGCTATCTCTTTCGCCACCGTTTGTAGCGTTACG
TAGCGTCAATGTCCGCCTTCAGTTGCATTTTGTCAGCGGTTTCGTGACGAAGCTCCAAGCGGTTTACGCC
ATCAATTAAACACAAAGTGCTGTGCCAAAACTCCTCTCGCTTCTTATTTTTGTTTGTTTTTTGAGTGATT
GGGGTGGTGATTGGTTTTGGGTGGGTAAGCAGGGGAAAGTGTGAAAAATCCCGGCAATGGGCCAAGAGGA
TCAGGAGCTATTAATTCGCGGAGGCAGCAAACACCCATCTGCCGAGCATCTGAACAATGTGAGTAGTACA
TGTGCATACATCTTAAGTTCACTTGATCTATAGGAACTGCGATTGCAACATCAAATTGTCTGCGGCGTGA
GAACTGCGACCCACAAAAATCCCAAACCGCAATTGCACAAACAAATAGTGACACGAAACAGATTATTCTG
GTAGCTGTTCTCGCTATATAAGACAATTTTTGAGATCATATCATGATCAAGACATCTAAAGGCATTCATT
TTCGACTATATTCTTTTTTACAAAAAATATAACAACCAGATATTTTAAGCTGATCCTAGATGCACAAAAA
ATAAATAAAAGTATAAACCTACTTCGTAGGATACTTCGGGGTACTTTTTGTTCGGGGTTAGATGAGCATA
ACGCTTGTAGTTGATATTTGAGATCCCCTATCATTGCAGGGTGACAGCGGAGCGGCTTCGCAGAGCTGCA
TTAACCAGGGCTTCGGGCAGGCCAAAAACTACGGCACGCTCCGGCCACCCAGTCCGCCGGAGGACTCCGG
TTCAGGGAGCGGCCAACTAGCCGAGAACCTCACCTATGCCTGGCACAATATGGACATCTTTGGGGCGGTC
AATCAGCCGGGCTCCGGATGGCGGCAGCTGGTCAACCGGACACGCGGACTATTCTGCAACGAGCGACACA
TACCGGCGCCCAGGAAACATTTGCTCAAGAACGGTGAGTTTCTATTCGCAGTCGGCTGATCTGTGTGAAA
TCTTAATAAAGGGTCCAATTACCAATTTGAAACTCAGTTTGCGGCGTGGCCTATCCGGGCGAACTTTTGG
CCGTGATGGGCAGTTCCGGTGCCGGAAAGACGACCCTGCTGAATGCCCTTGCCTTTCGATCGCCGCAGGG
CATCCAAGTATCGCCATCCGGGATGCGACTGCTCAATGGCCAACCTGTGGACGCCAAGGAGATGCAGGCC
AGGTGCGCCTATGTCCAGCAGGATGACCTCTTTATCGGCTCCCTAACGGCCAGGGAACACCTGATTTTCC
AAGCCATGGTGCGGATGCCACGACATCTGACCTATCGGCAGCGAGTGGCCCGCGTGGATCAGGTGATCCA
GGAGCTTTCGCTCAGCAAATGTCAGCACACGATCATCGGTGTGCCCGGCAGGGTGAAAGGTCTGTCCGGC
GGAGAAAGGAAGCGTCTGGCATTCGCCTCCGAGGCTCTAACCGATCCGCCGCTTCTGATCTGCGATGAGC
CCACCTCCGGACTGGACTCCTTTACCGCCCACAGCGTCGTCCAGGTGCTGAAGAAGCTGTCGCAGAAGGG
CAAGACCGTCATCCTGACCATTCATCAGCCGTCTTCCGAGCTGTTTGAGCTCTTTGACAAGATCCTTCTG
ATGGCCGAGGGCAGGGTAGCTTTCTTGGGCACTCCCAGCGAAGCCGTCGACTTCTTTTCCTAGTGAGTTC
GATGTGTTTATTAAGGGTATCTAGTATTACATAACATCTCAACTCCTATCCAGCGTGGGTGCCCAGTGTC
CTACCAACTACAATCCGGCGGACTTTTACGTACAGGTGTTGGCCGTTGTGCCCGGACGGGAGATCGAGTC
CCGTGATCGGATCGCCAAGATATGCGACAATTTTGCCATTAGCAAAGTAGCCCGGGATATGGAGCAGTTG
TTGGCCACCAAAAATCTGGAGAAGCCACTGGAGCAGCCGGAGAATGGGTACACCTACAAGGCCACCTGGT
TCATGCAGTTCCGGGCGGTCCTGTGGCGATCCTGGCTGTCGGTGCTCAAGGAACCACTCCTCGTAAAAGT
GCGACTTATTCAGACAACGGTGAGTGGTTCCAGTGGAAACAAATGATATAACGCTTACAATTCTTGGAAA
CAAATTCGCTAGATTTTAGATAGAATTGCCTGATTCCACACCCTTCTTAGTTTTTTTCAATGAGATGTAT
AGTTTATAGTTTTGCAGAAGATAAATAAATTTCATTTAACTCGCGAATATTAATGAGATGCGAGTAACAT
TTTAATTTGCAGATGGTTGCCATCTTGATTGGCCTCATCTTTTTGGGCCAACAACTCACGCAAGTGGGTG
TGATGAATATCAACGGAGCCATCTTCCTCTTCCTGACCAACATGACCTTTCAAAACGTCTTTGCCACGAT
AAATGTAAGTCATGTTTAGAATACATTTGCATTTCAATAATTTACTAACTTTCTAATGAATCGATTCGAT
TTAGGTGTTCACCTCAGAGCTGCCAGTTTTTATGAGGGAGGCCCGAAGTCGACTTTATCGCTGTGACACA
TACTTTCTGGGCAAAACGATTGCCGAATTGCCGCTTTTTCTCACAGTGCCACTGGTCTTCACGGCGATTG
CCTATCCGATGATCGGACTGCGGGCCGGAGTGCTGCACTTCTTCAACTGCCTGGCGCTGGTCACTCTGGT
GGCCAATGTGTCAACGTCCTTCGGATATCTAATATCCTGCGCCAGCTCCTCGACCTCGATGGCGCTGTCT
GTGGGTCCGCCGGTTATCATACCATTCCTGCTCTTTGGCGGCTTCTTCTTGAACTCGGGCTCGGTGCCAG
TATACCTCAAATGGTTGTCGTACCTCTCATGGTTCCGTTACGCCAACGAGGGTCTGCTGATTAACCAATG
GGCGGACGTGGAGCCGGGCGAAATTAGCTGCACATCGTCGAACACCACGTGCCCCAGTTCGGGCAAGGTC
ATCCTGGAGACGCTTAACTTCTCCGCCGCCGATCTGCCGCTGGACTACGTGGGTCTGGCCATTCTCATCG
TGAGCTTCCGGGTGCTCGCATATCTGGCTCTAAGACTTCGGGCCCGACGCAAGGAGTAGCCGACATATAT
CCGAAATAACTGCTTGTTTTTTTTTTTTACCATTATTACCATCGTGTTTACTGTTTATTGCCCCCTCAAA
AAGCTAATGTAATTATATTTGTGCCAATAAAAACAAGATATGACCTATAGAATACAAGTATTTCCCCTTC
GAACATCCCCACAAGTAGACTTTGGATTTGTCTTCTAACCAAAAGACTTACACACCTGCATACCTTACAT
CAAAAACTCGTTTATCGCTACATAAAACACCGGGATATATTTTTTATATACATACTTTTCAAATCGCGCG
CCCTCTTCATAATTCACCTCCACCACACCACGTTTCGTAGTTGCTCTTTCGCTGTCTCCCACCCGCTCTC
CGCAACACATTCACCTTTTGTTCGACGACCTTGGAGCGACTGTCGTTAGTTCCGCGCGATTCGGTTCGCT
CAAATGGTTCCGAGTGGTTCATTTCGTCTCAATAGAAATTAGTAATAAATATTTGTATGTACAATTTATT
TGCTCCAATATATTTGTATATATTTCCCTCACAGCTATATTTATTCTAATTTAATATTATGACTTTTTAA
GGTAATTTTTTGTGACCTGTTCGGAGTGATTAGCGTTACAATTTGAACTGAAAGTGACATCCAGTGTTTG
TTCCTTGTGTAGATGCATCTCAAAAAAATGGTGGGCATAATAGTGTTGTTTATATATATCAAAAATAACA
ACTATAATAATAAGAATACATTTAATTTAGAAAATGCTTGGATTTCACTGGAACTAGGCTAGCATAACTT
CGTATAATGTATGCTATACGAAGTTATGCTAGCGGATCCTAATCTTACCTCGACTGCTGTATATAAAACC
AGTGGTTATATGTACAGTACTGCTGTATATAAAACCAGTGGTTATATGTACAGTACGTCGACTGCTGTAT
ATAAAACCAGTGGTTATATGTACAGTACTGCTGTATATAAAACCAGTGGTTATATGTACAGTACGTCGAG
GGATGATAAGCTTATAACTTCGTATAGGATACTTTATACGAAGTTATATAACTTCGTATAATGTATGCTA
TACGAAGTTATGCCTGCAGGTCGGAGTACTGTCCTCCGAGCGGAGTACTGTCCTCCGAGCGGAGTACTGT
CCTCCGAGCGGAGTACTGTCCTCCGAGCGAAGTACTGTCCTCCGAGCGGAGTACTGTCCTCCGAGCGGAG
ACTCTAGCGATAACTTCGTATAGGATACTTTATACGAAGTTATAAGCTTGAGCGCCGGAGTATAAATAGA
GGCGCTTCGTCTACGGAGCGACAATTCAATTCAAACAAGCAAAGTGAACACGTCGCTAAGCGAAAGCTAA
GCAAATAAACAAGCGCAGCTGAGCAAGCTAAACAATCTGCAGTAAAGTGCAAGTTAAAGTGAATCAATTA
AAAGTAACCAGCAACCAAGTAAATCAACTGCAACTACTGAAATCTGCCAAGAAGTAATTATTGAATACAA
GGAGAGAACTCTGAATAGGGAATTGGGAATTCAGTTGCAAGCGACCATGCGCGCATGGCTTCTACTCCTC
GCAGTGCTGGCGACTTTTCAAACGATTGTTCGAGTTGCTAGCACCGAGGATATATCCCAGAGATTCATCG
CCGCCATAGCGCCCGTTGCCGCTCATATTCCGCTAGCATCAGCATCAGGATCAGGATCAGGACGATCTGG
ATCTAGATCGGGAGGAGCCTCGACCAGCACAGCATTAGCAAAAGCATTTAATCCATTCAGCGAGCCCGCC
TCGTTCAGTGATAGTGATAAAAGCCATCGGAGTAAAACAAACAAAAAACCTAGCAAAAGTGACGCGAACC
GACAGTTCAACGAAGTGCATAAACCAAGAACAGACCAATTAGAAAATTCCAAAAATATGTCTAAACAATT
AGTTAATAAACCCAACCACAACAAAATGGCTGTCAAGGAGCAGAGGAGCCACCACAAGAAGAGCCACCAC
CATCGCAGCCACCAGCCAAAGCAGGCCAGTGCATCCACAGAATCTCATCAATCCTCGTCGATTGAATCAA
TCTTCGTGGAGGAGCCGACGCTGGTGCTCGACCGCGAGGTGGCCTCCATCAACGTGCCCGCCAACGCCAA
GGCCATCATCGCCGAGCAGGGCCCGTCCACCTACAGCAAGGAGGCGCTCATCAAGGACAAGCTGAAGCCA
GACCCCTCCACTCTAGTCGAGATCGAGAAGAGCCTGCTCTCGCTGTTCAACATGAAGCGGCCGCCCAAGA
TCGACCGCTCCAAGATCATCATCCCCGAGCCGATGAAGAAGCTCTACGCCGAGATCATGGGCCACGAGCT
CGACTCGGTCAACATCCCCAAGCCGGGTCTGCTGACCAAGTCGGCCAACACAGTGCGAAGTTTTACACAC
AAAGATAGTAAAATCGACGATCGATTTCCGCACCACCATCGGTTTCGGCTGCACTTCGACGTGAAGAGCA
TTCCCGCCGACGAGAAGCTGAAGGCGGCGGAGCTGCAGCTGACCCGGGACGCACTCAGTCAACAGGTGGT
GGCCAGCAGATCGTCGGCGAATCGGACGCGCTACCAGGTGCTTGTCTACGACATCACGCGCGTCGGGGTG
CGTGGTCAGCGGGAGCCGAGCTATCTGCTGTTGGACACCAAGACGGTCCGGCTTAACAGCACGGACACGG
TGAGCCTCGATGTCCAGCCGGCCGTGGACCGGTGGCTGGCGAGTCCGCAGCGCAACTACGGACTGCTGGT
GGAGGTGCGGACGGTCCGCTCCCTGAAGCCGGCCCCACACCATCACGTACGCCTGCGCCGCAGCGCAGAC
GAGGCGCACGAGCGGTGGCAGCACAAGCAGCCGCTCCTGTTCACCTACACGGACGACGGGCGGCACAAGG
CGCGCTCCATTCGGGACGTGTCTGGCGGAGAGGGCGGTGGCAAGGGCGGCCGGAACAAGCGGCAGCCGAG
ACGGCCTACGAGGCGCAAGAACCACGACGACCTAGGGATGGTGAGCAAGGGCGAGGAGCTGTTCACCGGG
GTGGTGCCCATCCTGGTCGAGCTGGACGGCGACGTAAACGGCCACAAGTTCAGCGTGTCCGGCGAGGGCG
AGGGCGATGCCACCTACGGCAAGCTGACCCTGAAGTTCATCTGCACCACCGGCAAGCTGCCCGTGCCCTG
GCCCACCCTCGTGACCACCCTGACCTACGGCGTGCAGTGCTTCAGCCGCTACCCCGACCACATGAAGCAG
CACGACTTCTTCAAGTCCGCCATGCCCGAAGGCTACGTCCAGGAGCGCACCATCTTCTTCAAGGACGACG
GCAACTACAAGACCCGCGCCGAGGTGAAGTTCGAGGGCGACACCCTGGTGAACCGCATCGAGCTGAAGGG
CATCGACTTCAAGGAGGACGGCAACATCCTGGGGCACAAGCTGGAGTACAACTACAACAGCCACAACGTC
TATATCATGGCCGACAAGCAGAAGAACGGCATCAAGGTGAACTTCAAGATCCGCCACAACATCGAGGACG
GCAGCGTGCAGCTCGCCGACCACTACCAGCAGAACACCCCCATCGGCGACGGCCCCGTGCTGCTGCCCGA
CAACCACTACCTGAGCACCCAGTCCGCCCTGAGCAAAGACCCCAACGAGAAGCGCGATCACATGGTCCTG
CTGGAGTTCGTGACCGCCGCCGGGATCACTCTCGGCATGGACGAGCTGTACAAGGGCCTAGGGACCTGCC
GGCGGCACTCGCTGTACGTGGACTTCTCGGACGTGGGCTGGGACGACTGGATTGTGGCGCCTCTGGGCTA
CGATGCGTACTACTGCCACGGGAAGTGCCCCTTCCCGCTGGCCGACCACTTCAACTCGACCAATCACGCC
GTGGTGCAGACCCTGGTCAACAATATGAATCCCGGCAAGGTGCCGAAGGCGTGCTGCGTGCCCACGCAAC
TGGACAGCGTGGCCATGCTCTATCTCAACGACCAAAGTACGGTGGTGCTGAAGAACTACCAGGAGATGAC
CGTGGTGGGCTGTGGCTGTCGATAGTCTAGAGGATCTTTGTGAAGGAACCTTACTTCTGTGGTGTGACAT
AATTGGACAAACTACCTACAGAGATTTAAAGCTCTAAGGTAAATATAAAGTTTTTAAGTGTATAATGTGT
TAAACTACTGATTCTAATTGTTTGTGTATTTTAGATTCCAACCTATGGAACTGATGAATGGGAGCAGTGG
TGGAATGCCTTTAATGAGGAAAACCTGTTTTGCTCAGAAGAAATGCCATCTAGTGATGATGAGGCTACTG
CTGACTCTCAACATTCTACTCCTCCAAAAAAGAAGAGAAAGGTAGAAGACCCCAAGGACTTTCCTTCAGA
ATTGCTAAGTTTTTTGAGTCATGCTGTGTTTAGTAATAGAACTCTTGCTTGCTTTGCTATTTACACCACA
AAGGAAAAAGCTGCACTGCTATACAAGAAAATTATGGAAAAATATTTGATGTATAGTGCCTTGACTAGAG
ATCATAATCAGCCATACCACATTTGTAGAGGTTTTACTTGCTTTAAAAAACCTCCCACACCTCCCCCTGA
ACCTGAAACATAAAATGAATGCAATTGTTGTTGTTAACTTGTTTATTGCAGCTTATAATGGTTACAAATA
AAGCAATAGCATCACAAATTTCACAAATAAAGCATTTTTTTCACTGCATTCTAGTTGTGGTTTGTCCAAA
CTCATCAATGTATCTTATCATGTCTGGATCGGATCCACTAGTGTCGACGATGTAGGTCACGGTCTCGAAG
CCGCGGTGCGGGTGCCAGGGCGTGCCCTTGGGCTCCCCGGGCGCGTACTCCACCTCACCCATCTGGTCCA
TCATGATGAACGGGTCGAGGTGGCGGTAGTTGATCCCGGCGAACGCGCGGCGCACCGGGAAGCCCTCGCC
CTCGAAACCGCTGGGCGCGGTGGTCACGGTGAGCACGGGACGTGCGACGGCGTCGGCGGGTGCGGATACG
CGGGGCAGCGTCAGCGGGTTCTCGACGGTCACGGCGGGCATGTCGACACTAGTTCTAGCCAGCTTTTGTT
CCCTTTAGTGAGGGTTAATTTCGAGCTTGGCGTAATCATGGTCATAGCTGTTTCCTGTGTGAAATTGTTA
TCCGCTCACAATTCCACACAACATACGAGCCGGAAGCATAAAGTGTAAAGCCTGGGGTGCCTAATGAGTG
AGCTAACTCACATTAATTGCGTTGCGCTCACTGCCCGCTTTCCAGTCGGGAAACCTGTCGTGCCAGCTGC
ATTAATGAATCGGCCAACGCGCGGGGAGAGGCGGTTTGCGTATTGGGCGCTCTTCCGCTTCCTCGCTCAC
TGACTCGCTGCGCTCGGTCGTTCGGCTGCGGCGAGCGGTATCAGCTCACTCAAAGGCGGTAATACGGTTA
TCCACAGAATCAGGGGATAACGCAGGAAAGAACATGTGAGCAAAAGGCCAGCAAAAGGCCAGGAACCGTA
AAAAGGCCGCGTTGCTGGCGTTTTTCCATAGGCTCCGCCCCCCTGACGAGCATCACAAAAATCGACGCTC
AAGTCAGAGGTGGCGAAACCCGACAGGACTATAAAGATACCAGGCGTTTCCCCCTGGAAGCTCCCTCGTG
CGCTCTCCTGTTCCGACCCTGCCGCTTACCGGATACCTGTCCGCCTTTCTCCCTTCGGGAAGCGTGGCGC
TTTCTCATAGCTCACGCTGTAGGTATCTCAGTTCGGTGTAGGTCGTTCGCTCCAAGCTGGGCTGTGTGCA
CGAACCCCCCGTTCAGCCCGACCGCTGCGCCTTATCCGGTAACTATCGTCTTGAGTCCAACCCGGTAAGA
CACGACTTATCGCCACTGGCAGCAGCCACTGGTAACAGGATTAGCAGAGCGAGGTATGTAGGCGGTGCTA
CAGAGTTCTTGAAGTGGTGGCCTAACTACGGCTACACTAGAAGAACAGTATTTGGTATCTGCGCTCTGCT
GAAGCCAGTTACCTTCGGAAAAAGAGTTGGTAGCTCTTGATCCGGCAAACAAACCACCGCTGGTAGCGGT
GGTTTTTTTGTTTGCAAGCAGCAGATTACGCGCAGAAAAAAAGGATCTCAAGAAGATCCTTTGATCTTTT
CTACGGGGTCTGACGCTCAGTGGAACGAAAACTCACGTTAAGGGATTTTGGTCATGAGATTATCAAAAAG
GATCTTCACCTAGATCCTTTTAAATTAAAAATGAAGTTTTAAATCAATCTAAAGTATATATGAGTAAACT
TGGTCTGACAGTTACCAATGCTTAATCAGTGAGGCACCTATCTCAGCGATCTGTCTATTTCGTTCATCCA
TAGTTGCCTGACTCCCCGTCGTGTAGATAACTACGATACGGGAGGGCTTACCATCTGGCCCCAGTGCTGC
AATGATACCGCGAGACCCACGCTCACCGGCTCCAGATTTATCAGCAATAAACCAGCCAGCCGGAAGGGCC
GAGCGCAGAAGTGGTCCTGCAACTTTATCCGCCTCCATCCAGTCTATTAATTGTTGCCGGGAAGCTAGAG
TAAGTAGTTCGCCAGTTAATAGTTTGCGCAACGTTGTTGCCATTGCTACAGGCATCGTGGTGTCACGCTC
GTCGTTTGGTATGGCTTCATTCAGCTCCGGTTCCCAACGATCAAGGCGAGTTACATGATCCCCCATGTTG
TGCAAAAAAGCGGTTAGCTCCTTCGGTCCTCCGATCGTTGTCAGAAGTAAGTTGGCCGCAGTGTTATCAC
TCATGGTTATGGCAGCACTGCATAATTCTCTTACTGTCATGCCATCCGTAAGATGCTTTTCTGTGACTGG
TGAGTACTCAACCAAGTCATTCTGAGAATAGTGTATGCGGCGACCGAGTTGCTCTTGCCCGGCGTCAATA
CGGGATAATACCGCGCCACATAGCAGAACTTTAAAAGTGCTCATCATTGGAAAACGTTCTTCGGGGCGAA
AACTCTCAAGGATCTTACCGCTGTTGAGATCCAGTTCGATGTAACCCACTCGTGCACCCAACTGATCTTC
AGCATCTTTTACTTTCACCAGCGTTTCTGGGTGAGCAAAAACAGGAAGGCAAAATGCCGCAAAAAAGGGA
ATAAGGGCGACACGGAAATGTTGAATACTCATACTCTTCCTTTTTCAATATTATTGAAGCATTTATCAGG
GTTATTGTCTCATGAGCGGATACATATTTGAATGTATTTAGAAAAATAAACAAATAGGGGTTCCGCGCAC
ATTTCCCCGAAAAGTGCCAC
Features (pLannotate 1.2.2; 29 found; start..end, strand, type, name):
     30..458     -  rep_origin     f1 ori (sequence partly withheld): f1 bacteriophage origin of replication; arrow indicates direction of (+) strand synthesis
    463..620     -  CDS            lacZα (fragment): LacZα fragment of β-galactosidase; lacZ fragment
    623..641     +  promoter       T7 promoter: promoter for bacteriophage T7 RNA polymerase
    666..4785    +  gene           mini-white: white; This modified version of the white gene lacks part of the first intron.
   4792..4825    -  protein_bind   loxP: Cre-mediated recombination occurs in the 8-bp core sequence (GCATACAT). Cre recombinase
   5022..5055    +  protein_bind   lox2272: Cre-mediated recombination occurs in the 8-bp core sequence (GGATACTT). lox2272 sites are compatible with each other, but incompatible with loxP or loxN sites (Lee and Saito, 1988). Cre recombinase
   5056..5089    -  protein_bind   loxP: Cre-mediated recombination occurs in the 8-bp core sequence (GCATACAT). Cre recombinase
   5100..5194    +  protein_bind   5X UAS: five tandem copies of the "ScaI site" 17-mer CGGAGTACTGTCCTCCG, an upstream activating sequence (UAS) that efficiently binds yeast Gal4 (Webster et al., 1988; Pfeiffer et al., 2010) GAL4
   5195..5218    +  protein_bind   5X UAS (fragment): five tandem copies of the "ScaI site" 17-mer CGGAGTACTGTCCTCCG, an upstream activating sequence (UAS) that efficiently binds yeast Gal4 (Webster et al., 1988; Pfeiffer et al., 2010) GAL4
   5228..5261    +  protein_bind   lox2272: Cre-mediated recombination occurs in the 8-bp core sequence (GGATACTT). lox2272 sites are compatible with each other, but incompatible with loxP or loxN sites (Lee and Saito, 1988). Cre recombinase
   5273..5511    +  promoter       hsp70 promoter: Drosophila melanogaster hsp70Bb promoter
   6124..6891    +  CDS            BMP2 (fragment): BMP2_HUMAN - Also known as BMP2A. Experimental evidence at protein level: Swiss-Prot protein existence level 1. Growth factor of the TGF-beta superfamily that plays essential roles in many developmental processes, including cardiogenesis, neurogenesis, and osteogenesis (PubMed:18436533, PubMed:31019025, PubMed:24362451). Induces cartilage and bone formation (PubMed:3201241). Initiates the canonical BMP signaling cascade by associating with type I receptor BMPR1A and type II receptor BMPR2 (PubMed:15064755, PubMed:17295905, PubMed:18436533). Once all three components are bound together in a com
   7006..7722    +  CDS            EGFP: EGFP is a basic (constitutively fluorescent) green fluorescent protein published in 1996, derived from Aequorea victoria. It is reported to be a rapidly-maturing weak dimer with moderate acid sensitivity.
   7732..8040    +  CDS            Bmp2 (fragment): BMP2_MOUSE - Also known as Bmp-2. Experimental evidence at protein level: Swiss-Prot protein existence level 1. Growth factor of the TGF-beta superfamily that plays essential roles in many developmental processes, including cardiogenesis, neurogenesis, and osteogenesis. Induces cartilage and bone formation. Initiates the canonical BMP signaling cascade by associating with type I receptor BMPR1A and type II receptor BMPR2. Once all three components are bound together in a complex at the cell surface, BMPR2 phosphorylates and activates BMPR1A. In turn, BMPR1A propagates signal by phosphorylating
   8051..8125    +  CDS            small t antigen (fragment): SV40 (simian virus 40) small t antigen
   8127..8192    +  intron         small t intron: SV40 (simian virus 40) small t antigen intron
   8322..8342    +  CDS            SV40 NLS: nuclear localization signal of SV40 (simian virus 40) large T antigen
   8349..8483    +  CDS            LT_POVHA (fragment): Protein inferred from homology: Swiss-Prot protein existence level 3. Isoform large T antigen is a key early protein essential for both driving viral replication and inducing cellular transformation. Plays a role in viral genome replication by driving entry of quiescent cells into the cell cycle and by autoregulating the synthesis of viral early mRNA. Displays highly oncogenic activities by corrupting the host cellular checkpoint mechanisms that guard cell division and the transcription, replication, and repair of DNA. Participates in the modulation of cellular gene expression preceeding viral
   8508..8591    +  CDS            large T antigen (fragment): large T antigen from SV40 (simian virus 40)
   8614..8748    +  polyA_signal   SV40 poly(A) signal: SV40 polyadenylation signal
   8782..8851    +  protein_bind   attB: attB site for the φC31 integrase (Groth et al., 2000) phage φC31 integrase
   9070..9088    -  promoter       T3 promoter: promoter for bacteriophage T3 RNA polymerase
   9131..9153    -  protein_bind   lac operator (fragment): The lac repressor binds to the lac operator to inhibit transcription in E. coli. This inhibition can be relieved by adding lactose or isopropyl-β-D-thiogalactopyranoside (IPTG). lac repressor encoded by lacI
   9157..9187    -  promoter       lac promoter: promoter for the E. coli lac operon
   9202..9223    -  protein_bind   CAP binding site: CAP binding activates transcription in the presence of cAMP. E. coli catabolite activator protein
   9236..9328    -  CDS            lacI (fragment): lac repressor; lacI; The lac repressor binds to the lac operator to inhibit transcription in E. coli. This inhibition can be relieved by adding lactose or isopropyl-β-D-thiogalactopyranoside (IPTG).
   9511..10099   -  rep_origin     ori: high-copy-number ColE1/pMB1/pBR322/pUC origin of replication
  10270..11130   -  CDS            AmpR: β-lactamase; bla; confers resistance to ampicillin, carbenicillin, and related antibiotics
  11131..11235   -  promoter       AmpR promoter: bla
