[The description below was written by a language model from this plasmid's Addgene catalogue record and pLannotate feature annotations shown in this document.]
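Description:
pUASTLOTattB_eGFP::Dpp is a Drosophila transgenesis and expression plasmid built on the pUASTLOTattB backbone. It carries an eGFP-tagged form of the fly BMP-family morphogen Decapentaplegic (Dpp). It is propagated in E. coli through a high-copy ColE1/pUC-type origin with ampicillin selection (AmpR), and it retains an f1 origin and lacZα/T7/T3 remnants of a Bluescript-like cloning vector. For fly work it provides a φC31 attB site for integrase-mediated insertion into a genomic attP landing site. A mini-white gene serves as the eye-colour marker for identifying transformants.

The expression cassette consists of enhancer elements upstream of a Drosophila hsp70 minimal promoter, followed by the insert and an SV40 small t intron and poly(A) signal. According to the record, the cassette responds to both UAS (Gal4) and LexO (LexA) enhancers. The feature table annotates the 5X UAS but not the LexO sites, which presumably lie in the unannotated stretch between the first loxP and the first lox2272 site. Interleaved loxP and lox2272 pairs flank these enhancer regions, an arrangement that would let Cre remove one enhancer or the other and so restrict the transgene to a single binary system.

In the coding region, EGFP sits between two segments that the annotation tool matched to vertebrate BMP2; these are the homologous Dpp sequences. The tag therefore appears to be internal, between the prodomain and the mature ligand, although the catalogue lists it as C-terminal. The insert derives from an earlier Dpp-GFP construct in which GFP was replaced by eGFP.

The sequenced record is 11,258 nt, which does not match the listed total size. The associated publication studied Dpp spreading and growth in the wing imaginal disc.
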