Addgene plasmid #163702: pUASTLOTattB_eGFP::Dpp
Purpose: GFP-tagged version of Dpp (Decapentaplegic) under control of UAS and LexO enhancers
Depositing lab: Markus Affolter. Depositing organization: University of Basel. Publication: Dpp spreading is required for medial but not for lateral wing disc growth. Harmansa S, Hamaratoglu F, Affolter M, Caussinus E. Nature. 2015 Nov 19;527(7578):317-22. doi: 10.1038/nature15712. Epub 2015 Nov 9. PubMed 26550827.
Backbone
  Vector backbone: pUASTLOTattB
  Backbone manufacturer: Kanca, O. et.al., Raeppli: a whole-tissue labeling tool for live imaging of Drosophila development. Development (2014)
  Backbone size w/o insert (bp): 8900
  Total vector size (bp): 4653
  Vector type: Insect Expression, Cre/Lox
Growth in bacteria
  Bacterial resistance: Ampicillin, 100 μg/mL
  Growth temperature: 37°C
  Growth strain: DH5alpha
  Copy number: Unknown
Gene/Insert
  Gene/Insert name: decapentaplegic (alt name: BMP, TGF-β, shv, TGF-beta, shortvein)
  Species: D. melanogaster (fly)
  Insert size (bp): 2520
  Entrez Gene: dpp (a.k.a. Dmel_CG9885, BMP, Bmp, CG9885, DPP, DPP-C, Dm-DPP, DmDPP, Dmel\CG9885, Dpp, Dpp/TGFbeta, Hin-d, M(2)23AB, M(2)LS1, TGF-b, TGF-beta, TGFbeta, Tg, Tgfbeta, blk, ho, l(2)10638, l(2)22Fa, l(2)k17036, shv)
  Tag / fusion protein: Tagged with eGFP (C terminal on insert)
Resource information
  A portion of this plasmid was derived from a plasmid made by: The eGFP::DPP instert is based on the Dpp-GFP plasmid obtained from S. Cohen. Teleman, A. A. & Cohen, S. M. Dpp gradient formation in the Drosophila wing imaginal disc. Cell 103, 971–980 (2000).
Terms and licenses: Academic/Nonprofit Terms; Industry Terms: Not Available to Industry
Depositor comments: For pUASTLOTattB_eGFP::Dpp, GFP was replaced by eGFP in the Dpp-GFP plasmid (obtained from S. Cohen). Then, eGFP::Dpp was inserted in the multiple cloning site of pUASTLOTattB vector by standard cloning procedures. pUASTLOTattB vector: Kanca, O., Caussinus, E., Denes, A. S., Percival-Smith, A. & Affolter, M. Raeppli: a whole-tissue labeling tool for live imaging of Drosophila development. Development 141, 472–480 (2014). Original Dpp-GFP plasmid: Teleman, A. A. & Cohen, S. M. Dpp gradient formation in the Drosophila wing imaginal disc. Cell 103, 971–980 (2000).
How to cite: pUASTLOTattB_eGFP::Dpp was a gift from Markus Affolter (Addgene plasmid # 163702 ; http://n2t.net/addgene:163702 ; RRID:Addgene_163702)
