>Addgene plasmid #163702 | pUASTLOTattB_eGFP::Dpp | depositor partial sequence | sequence record 317916 | pUASTLOTattB_eGFP::Dpp sequence 2525 bps
GAATTCAGTTGCAAGCGACCATGCGCGCATGGCTTCTACTCCTCGCAGTGCTGGCGACTTTTCAAACGAT
TGTTCGAGTTGCTAGCACCGAGGATATATCCCAGAGATTCATCGCCGCCATAGCGCCCGTTGCCGCTCAT
ATTCCGCTAGCATCAGCATCAGGATCAGGATCAGGACGATCTGGATCTAGATCGGGAGGAGCCTCGACCA
GCACAGCATTAGCAAAAGCATTTAATCCATTCAGCGAGCCCGCCTCGTTCAGTGATAGTGATAAAAGCCA
TCGGAGTAAAACAAACAAAAAACCTAGCAAAAGTGACGCGAACCGACAGTTCAACGAAGTGCATAAACCA
AGAACAGACCAATTAGAAAATTCCAAAAATATGTCTAAACAATTAGTTAATAAACCCAACCACAACAAAA
TGGCTGTCAAGGAGCAGAGGAGCCACCACAAGAAGAGCCACCACCATCGCAGCCACCAGCCAAAGCAGGC
CAGTGCATCCACAGAATCTCATCAATCCTCGTCGATTGAATCAATCTTCGTGGAGGAGCCGACGCTGGTG
CTCGACCGCGAGGTGGCCTCCATCAACGTGCCCGCCAACGCCAAGGCCATCATCGCCGAGCAGGGCCCGT
CCACCTACAGCAAGGAGGCGCTCATCAAGGACAAGCTGAAGCCAGACCCCTCCACTCTAGTCGAGATCGA
GAAGAGCCTGCTCTCGCTGTTCAACATGAAGCGGCCGCCCAAGATCGACCGCTCCAAGATCATCATCCCC
GAGCCGATGAAGAAGCTCTACGCCGAGATCATGGGCCACGAGCTCGACTCGGTCAACATCCCCAAGCCGG
GTCTGCTGACCAAGTCGGCCAACACAGTGCGAAGTTTTACACACAAAGATAGTAAAATCGACGATCGATT
TCCGCACCACCATCGGTTTCGGCTGCACTTCGACGTGAAGAGCATTCCCGCCGACGAGAAGCTGAAGGCG
GCGGAGCTGCAGCTGACCCGGGACGCACTCAGTCAACAGGTGGTGGCCAGCAGATCGTCGGCGAATCGGA
CGCGCTACCAGGTGCTTGTCTACGACATCACGCGCGTCGGGGTGCGTGGTCAGCGGGAGCCGAGCTATCT
GCTGTTGGACACCAAGACGGTCCGGCTTAACAGCACGGACACGGTGAGCCTCGATGTCCAGCCGGCCGTG
GACCGGTGGCTGGCGAGTCCGCAGCGCAACTACGGACTGCTGGTGGAGGTGCGGACGGTCCGCTCCCTGA
AGCCGGCCCCACACCATCACGTACGCCTGCGCCGCAGCGCAGACGAGGCGCACGAGCGGTGGCAGCACAA
GCAGCCGCTCCTGTTCACCTACACGGACGACGGGCGGCACAAGGCGCGCTCCATTCGGGACGTGTCTGGC
GGAGAGGGCGGTGGCAAGGGCGGCCGGAACAAGCGGCAGCCGAGACGGCCTACGAGGCGCAAGAACCACG
ACGACCTAGGGATGGTGAGCAAGGGCGAGGAGCTGTTCACCGGGGTGGTGCCCATCCTGGTCGAGCTGGA
CGGCGACGTAAACGGCCACAAGTTCAGCGTGTCCGGCGAGGGCGAGGGCGATGCCACCTACGGCAAGCTG
ACCCTGAAGTTCATCTGCACCACCGGCAAGCTGCCCGTGCCCTGGCCCACCCTCGTGACCACCCTGACCT
ACGGCGTGCAGTGCTTCAGCCGCTACCCCGACCACATGAAGCAGCACGACTTCTTCAAGTCCGCCATGCC
CGAAGGCTACGTCCAGGAGCGCACCATCTTCTTCAAGGACGACGGCAACTACAAGACCCGCGCCGAGGTG
AAGTTCGAGGGCGACACCCTGGTGAACCGCATCGAGCTGAAGGGCATCGACTTCAAGGAGGACGGCAACA
TCCTGGGGCACAAGCTGGAGTACAACTACAACAGCCACAACGTCTATATCATGGCCGACAAGCAGAAGAA
CGGCATCAAGGTGAACTTCAAGATCCGCCACAACATCGAGGACGGCAGCGTGCAGCTCGCCGACCACTAC
CAGCAGAACACCCCCATCGGCGACGGCCCCGTGCTGCTGCCCGACAACCACTACCTGAGCACCCAGTCCG
CCCTGAGCAAAGACCCCAACGAGAAGCGCGATCACATGGTCCTGCTGGAGTTCGTGACCGCCGCCGGGAT
CACTCTCGGCATGGACGAGCTGTACAAGGGCCTAGGGACCTGCCGGCGGCACTCGCTGTACGTGGACTTC
TCGGACGTGGGCTGGGACGACTGGATTGTGGCGCCTCTGGGCTACGATGCGTACTACTGCCACGGGAAGT
GCCCCTTCCCGCTGGCCGACCACTTCAACTCGACCAATCACGCCGTGGTGCAGACCCTGGTCAACAATAT
GAATCCCGGCAAGGTGCCGAAGGCGTGCTGCGTGCCCACGCAACTGGACAGCGTGGCCATGCTCTATCTC
AACGACCAAAGTACGGTGGTGCTGAAGAACTACCAGGAGATGACCGTGGTGGGCTGTGGCTGTCGATAGT
CTAGA
